>Addgene plasmid #232374 | pGL3_ST3GAL4 | addgene full sequence | sequence record 461187 | Addgene NGS Result
CTCGAGATCTGCGATCTGCATCTCAATTAGTCAGCAACCATAGTCCCGCCCCTAACTCCGCCCATCCCGC
CCCTAACTCCGCCCAGTTCCGCCCATTCTCCGCCCCATCGCTGACTAATTTTTTTTATTTATGCAGAGGC
CGAGGCCGCCTCGGCCTCTGAGCTATTCCAGAAGTAGTGAGGAGGCTTTTTTGGAGGCCTAGGCTTTTGC
AAAAAGCTTGGCATTCCGGTACTGTTGGTAAAGCCACCATGGAAGACGCCAAAAACATAAAGAAAGGCCC
GGCGCCATTCTATCCGCTGGAAGATGGAACCGCTGGAGAGCAACTGCATAAGGCTATGAAGAGATACGCC
CTGGTTCCTGGAACAATTGCTTTTACAGATGCACATATCGAGGTGGACATCACTTACGCTGAGTACTTCG
AAATGTCCGTTCGGTTGGCAGAAGCTATGAAACGATATGGGCTGAATACAAATCACAGAATCGTCGTATG
CAGTGAAAACTCTCTTCAATTCTTTATGCCGGTGTTGGGCGCGTTATTTATCGGAGTTGCAGTTGCGCCC
GCGAACGACATTTATAATGAACGTGAATTGCTCAACAGTATGGGCATTTCGCAGCCTACCGTGGTGTTCG
TTTCCAAAAAGGGGTTGCAAAAAATTTTGAACGTGCAAAAAAAGCTCCCAATCATCCAAAAAATTATTAT
CATGGATTCTAAAACGGATTACCAGGGATTTCAGTCGATGTACACGTTCGTCACATCTCATCTACCTCCC
GGTTTTAATGAATACGATTTTGTGCCAGAGTCCTTCGATAGGGACAAGACAATTGCACTGATCATGAACT
CCTCTGGATCTACTGGTCTGCCTAAAGGTGTCGCTCTGCCTCATAGAACTGCCTGCGTGAGATTCTCGCA
TGCCAGAGATCCTATTTTTGGCAATCAAATCATTCCGGATACTGCGATTTTAAGTGTTGTTCCATTCCAT
CACGGTTTTGGAATGTTTACTACACTCGGATATTTGATATGTGGATTTCGAGTCGTCTTAATGTATAGAT
TTGAAGAAGAGCTGTTTCTGAGGAGCCTTCAGGATTACAAGATTCAAAGTGCGCTGCTGGTGCCAACCCT
ATTCTCCTTCTTCGCCAAAAGCACTCTGATTGACAAATACGATTTATCTAATTTACACGAAATTGCTTCT
GGTGGCGCTCCCCTCTCTAAGGAAGTCGGGGAAGCGGTTGCCAAGAGGTTCCATCTGCCAGGTATCAGGC
AAGGATATGGGCTCACTGAGACTACATCAGCTATTCTGATTACACCCGAGGGGGATGATAAACCGGGCGC
GGTCGGTAAAGTTGTTCCATTTTTTGAAGCGAAGGTTGTGGATCTGGATACCGGGAAAACGCTGGGCGTT
AATCAAAGAGGCGAACTGTGTGTGAGAGGTCCTATGATTATGTCCGGTTATGTAAACAATCCGGAAGCGA
CCAACGCCTTGATTGACAAGGATGGATGGCTACATTCTGGAGACATAGCTTACTGGGACGAAGACGAACA
CTTCTTCATCGTTGACCGCCTGAAGTCTCTGATTAAGTACAAAGGCTATCAGGTGGCTCCCGCTGAATTG
GAATCCATCTTGCTCCAACACCCCAACATCTTCGACGCAGGTGTCGCAGGTCTTCCCGACGATGACGCCG
GTGAACTTCCCGCCGCCGTTGTTGTTTTGGAGCACGGAAAGACGATGACGGAAAAAGAGATCGTGGATTA
CGTCGCCAGTCAAGTAACAACCGCGAAAAAGTTGCGCGGAGGAGTTGTGTTTGTGGACGAAGTACCGAAA
GGTCTTACCGGAAAACTCGACGCAAGAAAAATCAGAGAGATCCTCATAAAGGCCAAGAAGGGCGGAAAGA
TCGCCGTGTAATTCTAGAGTCGGGGCGGCCGGCCGCTTCGAGCAGACATGATAAGATACATTGATGAGTT
TGGACAAACCACAACTAGAATGCAGTGAAAAAAATGCTTTATTTGTGAAATTTGTGATGCTATTGCTTTA
TTTGTAACCATTATAAGCTGCAATAAACAAGTTAACAACAACAATTGCATTCATTTTATGTTTCAGGTTC
AGGGGGAGGTGTGGGAGGTTTTTTAAAGCAAGTAAAACCTCTACAAATGTGGTAAAATCGATAAGGATCT
GGATCCGTCGACCGATGCCCTTGAGAGCCTTCAACCCAGTCAGCTCCTTCCGGTGGGCGCGGGGCATGAC
TATCGTCGCCGCACTTATGACTGTCTTCTTTATCATGCAACTCGTAGGACAGGTGCCGGCAGCGCTCTTC
CGCTTCCTCGCTCACTGACTCGCTGCGCTCGGTCGTTCGGCTGCGGCGAGCGGTATCAGCTCACTCAAAG
GCGGTAATACGGTTATCCACAGAATCAGGGGATAACGCAGGAAAGAACATGTGAGCAAAAGGCCAGCAAA
AGGCCAGGAACCGTAAAAAGGCCGCGTTGCTGGCGTTTTTCCATAGGCTCCGCCCCCCTGACGAGCATCA
CAAAAATCGACGCTCAAGTCAGAGGTGGCGAAACCCGACAGGACTATAAAGATACCAGGCGTTTCCCCCT
GGAAGCTCCCTCGTGCGCTCTCCTGTTCCGACCCTGCCGCTTACCGGATACCTGTCCGCCTTTCTCCCTT
CGGGAAGCGTGGCGCTTTCTCATAGCTCACGCTGTAGGTATCTCAGTTCGGTGTAGGTCGTTCGCTCCAA
GCTGGGCTGTGTGCACGAACCCCCCGTTCAGCCCGACCGCTGCGCCTTATCCGGTAACTATCGTCTTGAG
TCCAACCCGGTAAGACACGACTTATCGCCACTGGCAGCAGCCACTGGTAACAGGATTAGCAGAGCGAGGT
ATGTAGGCGGTGCTACAGAGTTCTTGAAGTGGTGGCCTAACTACGGCTACACTAGAAGAACAGTATTTGG
TATCTGCGCTCTGCTGAAGCCAGTTACCTTCGGAAAAAGAGTTGGTAGCTCTTGATCCGGCAAACAAACC
ACCGCTGGTAGCGGTGGTTTTTTTGTTTGCAAGCAGCAGATTACGCGCAGAAAAAAAGGATCTCAAGAAG
ATCCTTTGATCTTTTCTACGGGGTCTGACGCTCAGTGGAACGAAAACTCACGTTAAGGGATTTTGGTCAT
GAGATTATCAAAAAGGATCTTCACCTAGATCCTTTTAAATTAAAAATGAAGTTTTAAATCAATCTAAAGT
ATATATGAGTAAACTTGGTCTGACAGTTACCAATGCTTAATCAGTGAGGCACCTATCTCAGCGATCTGTC
TATTTCGTTCATCCATAGTTGCCTGACTCCCCGTCGTGTAGATAACTACGATACGGGAGGGCTTACCATC
TGGCCCCAGTGCTGCAATGATACCGCGAGACCCACGCTCACCGGCTCCAGATTTATCAGCAATAAACCAG
CCAGCCGGAAGGGCCGAGCGCAGAAGTGGTCCTGCAACTTTATCCGCCTCCATCCAGTCTATTAATTGTT
GCCGGGAAGCTAGAGTAAGTAGTTCGCCAGTTAATAGTTTGCGCAACGTTGTTGCCATTGCTACAGGCAT
CGTGGTGTCACGCTCGTCGTTTGGTATGGCTTCATTCAGCTCCGGTTCCCAACGATCAAGGCGAGTTACA
TGATCCCCCATGTTGTGCAAAAAAGCGGTTAGCTCCTTCGGTCCTCCGATCGTTGTCAGAAGTAAGTTGG
CCGCAGTGTTATCACTCATGGTTATGGCAGCACTGCATAATTCTCTTACTGTCATGCCATCCGTAAGATG
CTTTTCTGTGACTGGTGAGTACTCAACCAAGTCATTCTGAGAATAGTGTATGCGGCGACCGAGTTGCTCT
TGCCCGGCGTCAATACGGGATAATACCGCGCCACATAGCAGAACTTTAAAAGTGCTCATCATTGGAAAAC
GTTCTTCGGGGCGAAAACTCTCAAGGATCTTACCGCTGTTGAGATCCAGTTCGATGTAACCCACTCGTGC
ACCCAACTGATCTTCAGCATCTTTTACTTTCACCAGCGTTTCTGGGTGAGCAAAAACAGGAAGGCAAAAT
GCCGCAAAAAAGGGAATAAGGGCGACACGGAAATGTTGAATACTCATACTCTTCCTTTTTCAATATTATT
GAAGCATTTATCAGGGTTATTGTCTCATGAGCGGATACATATTTGAATGTATTTAGAAAAATAAACAAAT
AGGGGTTCCGCGCACATTTCCCCGAAAAGTGCCACCTG
[124 nt withheld, positions 4239-4362]
C
[91 nt withheld, positions 4364-4454]
A
[49 nt withheld, positions 4456-4504]
CCTTTGACGTTGGAGTCCACGTTCTTT
[37 nt withheld, positions 4532-4568]
ACCCTATCTCGGTCTATTCTTTTGATTTATAAGGGATTTTGCCGATTTCGGCCTATTGGTTAAAAAATGA
GCTGATTTAACAAAAATTTAACGCGAATTTTAACAAAATATTAACGCTTACAATTTGCCATTCGCCATTC
AGGCTGCGCAACTGTTGGGAAGGGCGATCGGTGCGGGCCTCTTCGCTATTACGCCAGCCCAAGCTACCAT
GATAAGTAAGTAATATTAAGGTACGGGAGGTACTTGGAGCGGCCGCAATAAAATATCTTTATTTTCATTA
CATCTGTGTGTTGGTTTTTTGTGTGAATCGATAGTACTAACATACGCTCTCCATCAAAACAAAACGAAAC
AAAACAAACTAGCAAAATAGGCTGTCCCCAGTGCAAGTGCAGGTGCCAGAACATTTCTCTATCGATAGGT
ACCGAGCTCTTACGCGTGCTAGCTCTCAGACCCCATTGAGGTGAGCACACAACAGTGTTCTGTGTGAGGG
TCTGGATACACTCCCCACCCTCCCAGGCCCGGCACCGTGTCGCCCTGCCCCAGCCCAGAGCTTGCCTCTG
TTGGCTTTGTGACCCTCGCTTTGTACTGTGGCTTTGTTCTGCCTTAGGGACCAGCTGGTCCCCTGCTGTG
GTTCCACACAGTGGAGACTGATCCCTGACCACTCATTCAGCTGCCTGGCGGCCCTGGGGCAAGTGTTTGT
CCCCCATCTCCCAAAATGGCGGGGTGCAGGGGCTCCCTGCCCGGAGTCCCAACCCTGCCAAGGCAGAGGG
AATGGGGAACAGCTGCGCTGGCCCATTCCGGCTCCATATGGATTTGGTTTGACAACAAAGCTCCCTCTGT
GTGTTCCCAAGCCCCTTACATAACCAGGGGCTGTGGGCAGAGGAGGAAAGGAGGAGGAGGTGGAGATGGG
GACCAGGAGACACCAGGATGGGATGGCTGGAAAGGACACAGGGACCGGGAGGAGAGGGCAGGAGACGAGG
GCCAGAGAGGAGGAGAGGGTGGGAGCAGGAGGGGGAAGTGCTGGTC
Features (pLannotate 1.2.2; 12 found; start..end, strand, type, name):
     17..213     +  promoter       SV40 promoter: SV40 early promoter
    249..1901    +  CDS            luciferase: firefly luciferase; luc+; enhanced luc+ version of the luciferase gene
   1942..2063    -  polyA_signal   SV40 poly(A) signal: SV40 polyadenylation signal
   2086..2154    -  CDS            large T antigen (fragment): large T antigen from SV40 (simian virus 40)
   2176..2308    +  CDS            TcR (fragment): tetracycline efflux protein; tet; confers resistance to tetracycline
   2488..3076    -  rep_origin     ori: high-copy-number ColE1/pMB1/pBR322/pUC origin of replication
   3247..4107    -  CDS            AmpR: β-lactamase; bla; confers resistance to ampicillin, carbenicillin, and related antibiotics
   4108..4212    -  promoter       AmpR promoter: bla
   4239..4667    +  rep_origin     f1 ori (sequence partly withheld): f1 bacteriophage origin of replication; arrow indicates direction of (+) strand synthesis
   4699..4766    -  CDS            lacZα (fragment): LacZα fragment of β-galactosidase; lacZ fragment
   4825..4873    +  polyA_signal   poly(A) signal: synthetic polyadenylation signal
   4887..4978    +  misc_feature   pause site: RNA polymerase II transcriptional pause signal from the human α2 globin gene
