[The description below was written by a language model from this plasmid's Addgene catalogue record and pLannotate feature annotations shown in this document.]
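Description:
pGL3_ST3GAL4 is a firefly luciferase reporter plasmid built on the Promega pGL3 backbone and designed to test the activity of a human regulatory element, described in the record as an enhancer near the ST3GAL4 gene. Despite the insert name, the payload is therefore a non-coding genomic fragment from the ST3GAL4 locus rather than the sialyltransferase coding sequence. The plasmid is propagated in E. coli at high copy from a ColE1/pUC-type origin and selected with ampicillin through the β-lactamase gene and its bla promoter. An f1 origin is also present, allowing single-stranded DNA production. The short large T antigen, TcR and lacZα fragments in the annotation are backbone remnants, not functional genes.

The reporter unit consists of the SV40 early promoter driving the enhanced luc+ version of firefly luciferase, followed by the SV40 polyadenylation signal. Upstream of this unit lie a synthetic poly(A) signal and the RNA polymerase II transcriptional pause site from the human α2 globin gene, standard pGL3 elements that limit read-through transcription from the backbone and so reduce background signal. The enhancer fragment itself is not annotated in the feature table. There is an unannotated stretch of roughly 600 nt between the pause site and the SV40 promoter across the plasmid junction, which would be consistent with an insert placed upstream of the promoter, but neither the exact position and size nor the cloning sites are stated. In typical use, such a construct is transfected into mammalian cells, and luciferase output relative to an enhancer-less promoter control indicates how strongly the candidate sequence boosts transcription.
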