Addgene plasmid #232374: pGL3_ST3GAL4
Purpose: Enhancer near ST3GAL4
Depositing lab: Joanna Wysocka. Depositing organization: Stanford University.
Backbone
  Vector backbone: pGL3 Luciferase Reporter Vector
  Backbone manufacturer: Promega
  Vector type: Luciferase
Growth in bacteria
  Bacterial resistance: Ampicillin, 100 μg/mL
  Growth temperature: 37°C
  Growth strain: DH5alpha
  Copy number: High Copy
Gene/Insert
  Gene/Insert name: ST3GAL4
  Species: H. sapiens (human)
  Entrez Gene: ST3GAL4 (a.k.a. CGS23, NANTA3, SAT3, SIAT4, SIAT4C, ST-4, ST3GalA.2, ST3GalIV, STZ, gal-NAc6S)
  Cloning method: Restriction Enzyme; 5′ cloning site Unknown (unknown if destroyed)
Terms and licenses: Academic/Nonprofit Terms; Industry Terms: Not Available to Industry
How to cite: pGL3_ST3GAL4 was a gift from Joanna Wysocka (Addgene plasmid # 232374 ; http://n2t.net/addgene:232374 ; RRID:Addgene_232374)
